Addgene plasmid #217315: pLSPR30
Purpose: GAL7(p)-mRuby3:amdS fusion reporter
Depositing lab: James Fraser. Depositing organization: University of Queensland. Publication: A Chimeric ORF Fusion Phenotypic Reporter for Cryptococcus neoformans. Phillips-Rose LS, Yu CK, West NP, Fraser JA. J Fungi (Basel). 2024 Aug 12;10(8):567. doi: 10.3390/jof10080567. PubMed 39194893.
Backbone
  Vector backbone: pSDMA57
  Backbone manufacturer: Stratagene
  Total vector size (bp): 10014
  Vector type: Yeast Expression
  Selectable markers: amdS
Growth in bacteria
  Bacterial resistance: Ampicillin, 100 μg/mL
  Growth temperature: 37°C
  Growth strain: NEB Stable
  Copy number: High Copy
Gene/Insert
  Gene/Insert name: Acetamidase (alt name: amdS)
  Species: Aspergillus nidulans
  Insert size (bp): 4018
  Promoter: GAL7
  Tag / fusion protein: mRuby3 (N terminal on insert)
  Cloning method: Gibson Cloning
  Sequencing primers: 5′ M13F; 3′ M13R
Terms and licenses: Academic/Nonprofit Terms; Industry Terms: Not Available to Industry
Depositor comments: Contains the mRuby3 amdS2 fusion reporter in the multicloning site of pSDMA57 which is a modified pBluescript II -SK backbone vector. The vector is designed integration into the Cryptococcus neoformans genome via homologous recombination with the Safe Haven site. This construct contains the native C. neoformans GAL7 promoter upstream of the fusion reporter.
How to cite: pLSPR30 was a gift from James Fraser (Addgene plasmid # 217315 ; http://n2t.net/addgene:217315 ; RRID:Addgene_217315)
