[The description below was written by a language model from this plasmid's Addgene catalogue record and pLannotate feature annotations shown in this document.]
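Description:
pLSPR30 is a roughly 10 kb integrative reporter plasmid for the fungal pathogen Cryptococcus neoformans, built on pSDMA57, a modified pBluescript II SK(-) vector. In E. coli it is maintained as a high-copy plasmid through its ColE1/pUC-type origin and selected with ampicillin via the β-lactamase gene. Remnants of the pBluescript architecture are also annotated, including f1/M13 origin fragments, lacZα, lac promoter and operator elements, and the flanking T7 and T3 promoters. It has no annotated fungal replication origin. According to the depositor, it is designed to integrate into the C. neoformans genome by homologous recombination at the Safe Haven site. The homology arms themselves are not annotated in the feature table.

The payload, inserted in the multiple cloning site by Gibson assembly, is a chimeric open reading frame in which the red fluorescent protein mRuby3 is fused to the N-terminus of the Aspergillus nidulans acetamidase amdS (described by the depositor as amdS2). Expression is driven by the native C. neoformans GAL7 promoter, which presumably occupies the unannotated region upstream of mRuby3. The amdS coding sequence is annotated as two fragments separated by a short gap, and the record does not explain this split. Acetamidase allows acetamide to be used as a sole carbon or nitrogen source, so the fusion gives both a fluorescent and a growth-based phenotypic readout of promoter activity from a single transcript. The feature table also detects a neo (nptII) coding sequence on the opposite strand. This is likely a backbone marker for selecting fungal transformants, although the catalogue lists only amdS as the selectable marker. The construct is used as a GAL7-controlled example of this dual fluorescence and phenotype reporter system.
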