Features (pLannotate 1.2.2; 17 found; start..end, strand, type, name):
      4..20      +  rep_origin     f1 ori (fragment): f1 bacteriophage origin of replication; arrow indicates direction of (+) strand synthesis
   1827..2618    -  CDS            neo: KKA2_KLEPN - Also known as kan, nptII. Experimental evidence at protein level: Swiss-Prot protein existence level 1. Resistance to kanamycin, neomycin, paromomycin, ribostamycin, butirosin and gentamicin B. From Klebsiella pneumoniae.
   3457..3588    +  rep_origin     M13 ori (fragment): M13 bacteriophage origin of replication; arrow indicates direction of (+) strand synthesis
   3592..3747    -  CDS            lacZα (fragment): LacZα fragment of β-galactosidase; lacZ fragment
   3755..3773    +  promoter       T7 promoter: promoter for bacteriophage T7 RNA polymerase
   3782..3801    -  misc_feature   MCS (fragment): pBluescript multiple cloning site
   4712..5422    +  CDS            mRuby3: mRuby3 is a basic (constitutively fluorescent) red fluorescent protein published in 2016, derived from Entacmaea quadricolor. It has low acid sensitivity.
   5447..6763    +  CDS            amdS (fragment): AMDS_EMENI - Experimental evidence at transcript level: Swiss-Prot protein existence level 2. Allows acetamide to be used as a sole carbon or nitrogen source. From Emericella nidulans (strain FGSC A4 / ATCC 38163 / CBS 112.46 / NRRL 194 / M139) (Aspergillus nidulans).
   6849..7175    +  CDS            amdS (fragment): AMDS_EMENI - Experimental evidence at transcript level: Swiss-Prot protein existence level 2. Allows acetamide to be used as a sole carbon or nitrogen source. From Emericella nidulans (strain FGSC A4 / ATCC 38163 / CBS 112.46 / NRRL 194 / M139) (Aspergillus nidulans).
   7842..7860    -  promoter       T3 promoter: promoter for bacteriophage T3 RNA polymerase
   7905..7921    -  protein_bind   lac operator: The lac repressor binds to the lac operator to inhibit transcription in E. coli. This inhibition can be relieved by adding lactose or isopropyl-β-D-thiogalactopyranoside (IPTG). lac repressor encoded by lacI
   7929..7959    -  promoter       lac promoter: promoter for the E. coli lac operon
   7974..7995    -  protein_bind   CAP binding site: CAP binding activates transcription in the presence of cAMP. E. coli catabolite activator protein
   8008..8100    -  CDS            lacI (fragment): lac repressor; lacI; The lac repressor binds to the lac operator to inhibit transcription in E. coli. This inhibition can be relieved by adding lactose or isopropyl-β-D-thiogalactopyranoside (IPTG).
   8283..8871    -  rep_origin     ori: high-copy-number ColE1/pMB1/pBR322/pUC origin of replication
   9042..9902    -  CDS            AmpR: β-lactamase; bla; confers resistance to ampicillin, carbenicillin, and related antibiotics
   9903..10007   -  promoter       AmpR promoter: bla
>Addgene plasmid #217315 | pLSPR30 | addgene full sequence | sequence record 443454 | Addgene NGS Result
CTGACGCGCCCTGTAGCGGCAAGATCTGCCCATAGACTTCAAATCATGGAATTGGACGTTTATCTTCTTG
CTTTGGATATCCACCCTATCGTACAATCTTGGCACTTTGGATCATACGAGGCACTTTGCGGACTAGGGAA
TGGTTATCATCAATTTCTTGGACCTCTCCATGACACCTGGCATCGTCGAGCTACCACAGCCCCCTGAATT
CTTAAAGGCGAACCCCCCTTCCTAGGAACCTTGAGCGCTGGACTGGATGGCACTCTGAGACCGCCTATGC
TTAAGGACGCGAGCTTACCCTTCCATTGATGGAAGTCGATCATTTATGATAATAGAACACGGCGGAACTT
GACTTTACAGGCCAAGGGAAGCAACAGGAGAAGAAGCTAAGGTTATAACAGGCTCAGCATATTTGTATAT
ACGGTGCCATTCAACGCTGAACACTTTGTACTCACGGTCTGCCCGTTGAATAACACCATCTGCTGATGAT
CATCCCAATTTGTGAGTCTTATTTGCCATTGATCCTGGTGTATAACCGATACTGAAGCCCTTTAGGTCTG
ATCAGTTATAGACGTGGTATATTCATTCTTCCTAGATTAGCTATGCCGAAAGAGATGGATACCTTGATGT
GACTGGAATGCCATGAAGCAGGAGATTGTAGCAGCTCAAATTGGAGAAGGATGTTGCAACCGTCGGCCGT
GAAGGTCTTGTCATATCTTTGTCTGCCTGGGAGAATATGTACAAGTGCCCCGATGTTACTGATGGAAAAC
ATCGTGTGGCGCGCCACGATACTTGTGTTAATTAAACCAAACCAGTCTGTGCCAAGTGGATTGCTTATGC
ATCGAGTGGCGAGCCCACTGACCTCTGGGCCCCTTTTTTGAACTATAAAAAGCGGCCAAGTCTGATTTCG
GTCTCACAATCATCAACATCGACTTCTCTTTTCGCCTCGATCAACCTAAACAACGGTCACTCAGCCATGA
ACTGGACAATGGAATATTTCGCCTTGCCTTGGATCTTTGGCCTCTAGACTCAATCAACGTCAGGATAAAG
GTGAGCATAGGTTGCTCACTCACTGTAGCCTTTTTTTCCCTTCTTCTTGGTCCAGATGGTTCCCAAGGCT
CTATAAAGTGTATCTGTCAGTTCCACTTCCTTACTCCGAAGCGATTCAGAGTTGTAAAGTGCGTCTGACC
CCCTGATTATATCTCAAAGTCCCTTCACAAATTCAGACATGATGCGATAAAGTGCCGGATTGTCATTCGC
GTCTTGTGACTGTATAGAAAGTGCCGGCATCCTCTTTTCTTTTCCTCTTTGGCCGAGCGACTCAGAGTTG
TGAAGCCTGCTGGTATCTGTCTGTTCCCTTGCCCTGATAAAGAATATCGAAGAGCATTTCTTTGATTCAC
AATACGTTGACGAATGGTGTGATGGATCCTAAGCAGCGCCAGCCCTTTGAACTTGTGTCGAAAAAAAAAA
AAAAACAGCATATGATACGTAAAGGGAAGAAAAGGATGGAGCTGACTGTTTTGACAGGCATAATTTTGAG
CGTGCTTCATTGGCCGGTTTATCTGTATTAACACGGAAGAGATGTAGAAACTAGCTTCCTGGTTTCAGAG
ACAAGGAGCCATGAAGATCCTGAGGATTCAACGGCGTTGCTGAGGGTGGGAAGGATGGTATTGTTGTCTG
TAGATAGATTAATGGGCATATAATGTCAAAAAAGATGATTGACACGATGTCTGTCTCGAATTCGCAGTGT
GCTAAAATTGTATCACTTCTCTAATATGTATATATACACCCTCTAAGGAAAATTAACCCCTTACCGCCTT
CACTCAGAAGAACTCGTCAAGAAGGCGATAGAAGGCGATGCGCTGCGAATCGGGAGCGGCGATACCGTAA
AGCACGAGGAAGCGGTCAGCCCATTCGCCGCCAAGCTCTTCAGCAATATCACGGGTAGCCAACGCTATGT
CCTGATAGCGGTCCGCCACACCCAGCCGGCCACAGTCGATGAATCCAGAAAAGCGGCCATTTTCCACCAT
GATATTCGGCAAGCAGGCATCGCCATGGGTCACGACGAGATCCTCGCCGTCGGGCATGCGCGCCTTGAGC
CTGGCGAACAGTTCGGCTGGCGCGAGCCCCTGATGCTCTTCGTCCAGATCATCCTGATCGACAAGACCGG
CTTCCATCCGAGTACGTGCTCGCTCGATGCGATGTTTCGCTTGGTGGTCGAATGGGCAGGTAGCCGGATC
AAGCGTATGCAGCCGCCGCATTGCATCAGCCATGATGGATACTTTCTCGGCAGGAGCAAGGTGGGATGAC
AGGAGATCCTGCCCCGGCACTTCGCCCAATAGCAGCCAGTCCCTTCCCGCTTCAGTGACAACGTCGAGCA
CAGCTGCGCAAGGAACGCCCGTCGTGGCCAGCCACGATAGCCGCGCTGCCTCGTCCTGCAGTTCATTCAG
GGCACCGGACAGGTCGGTCTTGACAAAAAGAACCGGGCGCCCCTGCGCTGACAGCCGGAACACGGCGGCA
TCAGAGCAGCCGATTGTCTGTTGTGCCCAGTCATAGCCGAATAGCCTCTCCACCCAAGCGGCCGGAGAAC
CTGCGTGCAATCCATCTTGTTCAATCATAGACATGTTGGGCGAGTTTACTAATGGAAAAAGACAATTAGC
AAAGAGGCTGCATATTAGGAGACGCGGTGAAGATTGGGGAGGACAATAGGGTCCGTGCACCAAAAAGTCC
TGACGGCAGCTCTGTTCAACGCACATCCATCTCTTCCAGCTATGCGTGTGGCACCAGCACGGATGGATTG
TTGCACCAAAAGGACAAGGCGAGATGGATGCAGGTCGAGGCGATGCGGTGCTATCGGCCCTCGTTGTCGA
ACGCCACGTCGTCCTCTCGGCGACCGTCAATCCTGGAAGGAAATGACCAAGCGTGCACCCAGCATCCAGC
ATCCAACATCCAGCACCCAGCACCTAGCACCCATGATCCAATGGCCGGCATGCAGATCAGCGTGGGGAGA
GCACCATCTAGCAGCCCCTGGCAGGCCCAGCATTGTGCTCGGATGTGCGATAGGCGGTGGGTGCGATAAG
GTGGATTAGTGGAGGATGGAGGACTGAGTGGCGGGCAAGGGAAGGGGGCGGGAAGATGACTCACCTTGGG
CAGTGGGTGGGGGATGCGGTATAGGGGATGTATGTGGATGCTGGCGGAGGATAGAAGCTGTAAGCTGAGC
TGGTGCCAACGGTGACGCTGTGAGAGTGGTCTCGGCGACCCTGACGGCGACTCGGCGTTACCCCGTGTGG
CACACCGGACGCGCGTCGAGTGACGTTGCTGCTATTGTTGTTACCATCATCCTCTCCTCCGACAACCATA
CACTCAGTGCACACCATGCCACTCGAATCCTGCATGCTTATGTGAGTCCTCCCCTTCCCGTGCGCCGCTC
TCCAGCTCACATCCTCGCAGCCATGGACTCAACCCTATCTCGGTCTATTCTTTTGATTTATAAGGGATTT
TGCCGATTTCGGCCTATTGGTTAAAAAAATGAGCTGATTTAACAAAAATTTAACGCGAATTTTAACAAAA
TATTAACGCTTACAATTTCCATTCGCCATTCAGGCTGCGCAACTGTTGGGAAGGGCGATCGGTGCGGGCC
TCTTCGCTATTACGCCAGCTGGCGAAAGGGGGATGTGCTGCAAGGCGATTAAGTTGGGTAACGCCAGGGT
TTTCCCAGTCACGACGTTGTAAAACGACGGCCAGTGAGCGCGCGTAATACGACTCACTATAGGGCGAATT
GGGTACCGGGCCCCCCCTCGATAGTGAAGTCGTATTGTCTCTGCAATGTAATTCTCTTTGCCATGCATAT
GCTTGAGCCTGTGCCTTCTCTTTAATCGACAGCACTGACAATCTCTTGCAGTTTCGTCGCAGTAGTCACG
CGTATATGTTTCCATAGTTCCGGCGGGAAGTTATCTTACTAAATACGGTATCGAAGGAATTACACAATAT
TTGTACTCCGGCGGTGGAAACAGGTCTTGTCGAACCCTGATGAAGCGAAAGCTAAGAGGTTCGAAAGTAG
CAAAATCATACTTTAAAATCTTTTATACGCGAGTCCAACTTCGCTGACAAGAAAATGGTAGTGGGCCTTG
CGAATGAATGAGGAGAGAAAGTTTTAGCTGTGGATTCCCAGCAGGCCTCCTTACTTAAGTTTGATTAAAA
ATTATTACGAAAAGATATATATAGTAATAAATTTGAAATGAACTAATCATAATCGAAAAATTCCCGTTCA
ACATAAATTCCCGTTCATTTAAATTCCCGTTCAACATAAATTCCCGTTCATTTAAATTCCCGTTCAACAT
AAAATTCCCGTTCATAAATTCCCATGGCATTCATCATCATGAATCCTTTGTTGTATAGTTATTATATAAC
GGATATTCCCGTTCGTATCCATTGCATATCTTATCGCATAGTCTTCCCGTTCATCGTCTCATCATCAAGT
TATTGATTGTCAATTCACGCTTACATATTCCCGTTCTTCTGTCTACCATCTATCTATCACATCATCTGTG
AATTCTTCCCGTTTTTATGGGAAGACTGTCGTCATGTTGTCAATTGAGCAGCAGACATAATCGATGCTAT
ATATCTAGAGCTTCACGGCTCAGGCTGAACTTGGATTAATGTGGACTACTTTCACAACGAATACTTATCA
GCACTCAATTCTCTCCTGAGAATGGTCTCTAAGGGCGAGGAGCTCATCAAGGAGAACATGCGTATGAAGG
TCGTCATGGAGGGTTCTGTCAACGGCCACCAGTTCAAGTGCACTGGTGAGGGTGAGGGCAGGCCCTACGA
GGGTGTCCAGACCATGAGGATCAAGGTCATCGAGGGTGGTCCCCTCCCTTTCGCCTTCGACATTCTTGCC
ACTTCTTTCATGTACGGCTCCCGTACCTTCATCAAGTACCCCGCCGACATCCCTGACTTCTTCAAGCAGT
CCTTCCCTGAGGGTTTCACTTGGGAGAGGGTTACCAGGTACGAGGACGGTGGTGTCGTCACCGTCACCCA
GGACACCTCCCTTGAGGACGGCGAGCTCGTCTACAACGTCAAGGTCAGGGGCGTTAACTTCCCCTCCAAC
GGTCCCGTCATGCAGAAGAAGACCAAGGGTTGGGAGCCTAACACTGAGATGATGTACCCTGCTGACGGTG
GTCTCAGGGGTTACACTGACATCGCTCTCAAGGTTGACGGTGGTGGCCACCTCCACTGCAACTTCGTCAC
TACTTACAGGTCTAAGAAGACCGTCGGCAACATCAAGATGCCCGGTGTCCACGCCGTTGACCACCGTCTC
GAGAGGATCGAGGAGTCCGACAACGAGACCTACGTTGTCCAGAGGGAGGTCGCTGTTGCCAAGTACTCCA
ACCTTGGTGGTGGCATGGACGAGCTCTACAAGGGTTCTGGCGGTGGTGGCTCCGGCATGCCTCAGTCCTG
GGAGGAGCTCGCCGCTGACAAGCGTGCCCGTCTCGCTAAGACCATCCCTGACGAGTGGAAGGTCCAGACC
CTCCCTGCCGAGGACTCCGTTATTGACTTCCCTAAGAAGTCTGGCATCCTTTCTGAGGCCGAGCTCAAGA
TCACTGAGGCCTCCGCTGCTGACCTTGTCTCCAAGCTCGCCGCCGGTGAGTTGACCTCTGTCGAGGTTAC
CCTTGCTTTCTGTAAGCGAGCTGCTATCGCCCAGCAGTTGACTAACTGCGCCCACGAGTTCTTCCCTGAC
GCCGCTCTCGCCCAGGCTAGGGAGCTCGACGAGTACTACGCTAAGCACAAGAGGCCCGTTGGTCCTCTCC
ACGGCCTCCCCATCTCTCTCAAGGACCAGCTTCGAGTCAAGGGCTACGAGACTTCTATGGGCTACATCTC
TTGGCTTAACAAGTACGACGAGGGCGACTCTGTTCTCACTACCATGCTCCGTAAGGCCGGTGCCGTCTTC
TACGTCAAGACCTCTGTCCCCCAGACCCTCATGGTCTGCGAGACTGTCAACAACATCATCGGCCGTACCG
TCAACCCTCGTAACAAGAACTGGTCTTGCGGCGGCTCCTCTGGTGGTGAGGGTGCCATCGTTGGCATTCG
TGGTGGCGTCATCGGTGTTGGTACCGACATTGGTGGCTCTATTCGAGTCCCCGCCGCCTTCAACTTCCTC
TACGGTCTTAGGCCCTCCCACGGCCGACTCCCCTACGCTAAGATGGCCAACTCCATGGAGGGTCAGGAGA
CCGTCCACTCCGTTGTCGGCCCCATTACCCACTCTGTTGAGGACCTCCGTCTCTTCACCAAGTCCGTCCT
CGGTCAGGAGCCTTGGAAGTACGACTCCAAGGTCATCCCCATGCCCTGGCGTCAGTCCGAGTCTGACATT
ATTGCCTCCAAGATCAAGAACGGCGGCCTCAACATCGGCTACTACAACTTCGACGGCAACGTCCTTCCTC
ACCCTCCTATCCTCCGTGGCGTCGAGACCACCGTCGCCGCTCTCGCCAAGGCCGGTCACACCGTCACCCC
CTGGACCCCTTACAAGCACGACTTCGGCCACGACCTCATCTCCCACATCTACGCCGCTGACGGCTCCGCC
GACGTTATGCGTGACATCTCCGCTTCCGGCGAGCCCGCCATTCCTAACATCAAGGACCTTCTCAACCCCA
ACATCAAGGCTGTTAACATGAACGAGCTCTGGGACACCCACCTCCAGAAGTGGAACTACCAGATGGAGTA
CCTTGAGAAGTGGCGAGAGGCTGAGGAGAAGGCCGGCAAGGAGGTGAGTAGATCACAATTTGTAACAGGT
TGGATGATAAGTCCCCGGTCTAACATGTAGCGACGACACTGAAGCTCACTTCTTGTAGCTCGACGCCATC
ATCGCCCCCATTACCCCTACCGCTGCCGTTCGACACGACCAGTTCCGATACTACGGCTACGCCTCTGTCA
TCAACCTCCTCGACTTCACCTCCGTCGTTGTTCCCGTTACCTTCGCCGACAAGAACATCGACAAGAAGAA
CGAGTCCTTCAAGGCCGTTTCCGAGCTTGACGCCCTCGTCCAGGAGGAGTACGACCCCGAGGCCTACCAC
GGCGCTCCCGTTGCTGTCCAGGTTATCGGTCGAAGGCTCTCCGAGGAGAGGACCTTGGCCATTGCTGAGG
AGGTCGGCAAGTTGCTCGGTAACGTCGTCACTCCTTAGAAGGTTGAGCGCGTAATAGTGGGTTGGTCTTG
TCTCTATCCATTCATCTGTGAGACATACTGATTTCAACTTTTTCATCAGATAATAAGGATGGTGTGAGAT
AAGCAAGGCTGGGTTATGAGGTTTGGGACTAGATGGTGTTTCGCGTCTAAAGGTGAGTCTTCGTTGGTTC
AATCACATTGATCTGATCGCTGATCAATTGTCAGCCTCTGAATGTGCTCTTGAAGAAAATGGTTGTCTGT
AAGAATCCAGAACCAAAAACGGTCATTTCAAGTATGTATCCTCCGTGAAGTTCCTTTAGCTCTTGCTAAT
ATTGGACTTTAGCGTGCTTTAGCCAAAGACAGGGTCGCGAGGTTAAGAGGATGGGCCAGGAAAAATCTAA
GTTAGATTTGTCACACAAAGAAAAAGATTGTCTCAGTTTTGGTTTTGTTTGGTTTGATTTATGCATAGGA
AATATTTATGATCGAAATCACTCATTTCCTGCTTCGTAAATATCATCTACTATATGCTTCGTAAATGTCC
ATCTCCTACATATTGTGGATATGATAAATGCAATCCTCTCGTCTACACTCTCGGCTTATGCCTTTGTCTT
CTTTGCGCTCCTTTTAGCCTTCTTTTTATTCCTAGTCTTCAAGCCCATCGGTGGAGCTCCAGCTTTTGTT
CCCTTTAGTGAGGGTTAATTGCGCGCTTGGCGTAATCATGGTCATAGCTGTTTCCTGTGTGAAATTGTTA
TCCGCTCACAATTCCACACAACATACGAGCCGGAAGCATAAAGTGTAAAGCCTGGGGTGCCTAATGAGTG
AGCTAACTCACATTAATTGCGTTGCGCTCACTGCCCGCTTTCCAGTCGGGAAACCTGTCGTGCCAGCTGC
ATTAATGAATCGGCCAACGCGCGGGGAGAGGCGGTTTGCGTATTGGGCGCTCTTCCGCTTCCTCGCTCAC
TGACTCGCTGCGCTCGGTCGTTCGGCTGCGGCGAGCGGTATCAGCTCACTCAAAGGCGGTAATACGGTTA
TCCACAGAATCAGGGGATAACGCAGGAAAGAACATGTGAGCAAAAGGCCAGCAAAAGGCCAGGAACCGTA
AAAAGGCCGCGTTGCTGGCGTTTTTCCATAGGCTCCGCCCCCCTGACGAGCATCACAAAAATCGACGCTC
AAGTCAGAGGTGGCGAAACCCGACAGGACTATAAAGATACCAGGCGTTTCCCCCTGGAAGCTCCCTCGTG
CGCTCTCCTGTTCCGACCCTGCCGCTTACCGGATACCTGTCCGCCTTTCTCCCTTCGGGAAGCGTGGCGC
TTTCTCATAGCTCACGCTGTAGGTATCTCAGTTCGGTGTAGGTCGTTCGCTCCAAGCTGGGCTGTGTGCA
CGAACCCCCCGTTCAGCCCGACCGCTGCGCCTTATCCGGTAACTATCGTCTTGAGTCCAACCCGGTAAGA
CACGACTTATCGCCACTGGCAGCAGCCACTGGTAACAGGATTAGCAGAGCGAGGTATGTAGGCGGTGCTA
CAGAGTTCTTGAAGTGGTGGCCTAACTACGGCTACACTAGAAGAACAGTATTTGGTATCTGCGCTCTGCT
GAAGCCAGTTACCTTCGGAAAAAGAGTTGGTAGCTCTTGATCCGGCAAACAAACCACCGCTGGTAGCGGT
GGTTTTTTTGTTTGCAAGCAGCAGATTACGCGCAGAAAAAAAGGATCTCAAGAAGATCCTTTGATCTTTT
CTACGGGGTCTGACGCTCAGTGGAACGAAAACTCACGTTAAGGGATTTTGGTCATGAGATTATCAAAAAG
GATCTTCACCTAGATCCTTTTAAATTAAAAATGAAGTTTTAAATCAATCTAAAGTATATATGAGTAAACT
TGGTCTGACAGTTACCAATGCTTAATCAGTGAGGCACCTATCTCAGCGATCTGTCTATTTCGTTCATCCA
TAGTTGCCTGACTCCCCGTCGTGTAGATAACTACGATACGGGAGGGCTTACCATCTGGCCCCAGTGCTGC
AATGATACCGCGAGACCCACGCTCACCGGCTCCAGATTTATCAGCAATAAACCAGCCAGCCGGAAGGGCC
GAGCGCAGAAGTGGTCCTGCAACTTTATCCGCCTCCATCCAGTCTATTAATTGTTGCCGGGAAGCTAGAG
TAAGTAGTTCGCCAGTTAATAGTTTGCGCAACGTTGTTGCCATTGCTACAGGCATCGTGGTGTCACGCTC
GTCGTTTGGTATGGCTTCATTCAGCTCCGGTTCCCAACGATCAAGGCGAGTTACATGATCCCCCATGTTG
TGCAAAAAAGCGGTTAGCTCCTTCGGTCCTCCGATCGTTGTCAGAAGTAAGTTGGCCGCAGTGTTATCAC
TCATGGTTATGGCAGCACTGCATAATTCTCTTACTGTCATGCCATCCGTAAGATGCTTTTCTGTGACTGG
TGAGTACTCAACCAAGTCATTCTGAGAATAGTGTATGCGGCGACCGAGTTGCTCTTGCCCGGCGTCAATA
CGGGATAATACCGCGCCACATAGCAGAACTTTAAAAGTGCTCATCATTGGAAAACGTTCTTCGGGGCGAA
AACTCTCAAGGATCTTACCGCTGTTGAGATCCAGTTCGATGTAACCCACTCGTGCACCCAACTGATCTTC
AGCATCTTTTACTTTCACCAGCGTTTCTGGGTGAGCAAAAACAGGAAGGCAAAATGCCGCAAAAAAGGGA
ATAAGGGCGACACGGAAATGTTGAATACTCATACTCTTCCTTTTTCAATATTATTGAAGCATTTATCAGG
GTTATTGTCTCATGAGCGGATACATATTTGAATGTATTTAGAAAAATAAACAAATAGGGGTTCCGCGCAC
ATTTCCCCGAAAAGTGCCAC
